>Addgene plasmid #177603 | pEcH6IF2 | addgene full sequence | sequence record 351513 | Addgene NGS Result
GGGCCTCGTGATACGCCTATTTTTATAGGTTAATGTCATGATAATAATGGTTTCTTAGACGTCAGGTGGC
ACTTTTCGGGGAAATGTGCGCGGAACCCCTATTTGTTTATTTTTCTAAATACATTCAAATATGTATCCGC
TCATGAGACAATAACCCTGATAAATGCTTCAATAACATTGAAAAAGGAAGAGTATGAGTATTCAACATTT
CCGTGTCGCCCTTATTCCCTTTTTTGCGGCATTTTGCCTTCCTGTTTTTGCTCACCCAGAAACGCTGGTG
AAAGTAAAAGATGCTGAAGATCAGTTGGGTGCACGAGTGGGTTACATCGAACTGGATCTCAACAGCGGTA
AGATCCTTGAGAGTTTTCGCCCCGAAGAACGTTTTCCAATGATGAGCACTTTTAAAGTTCTGCTATGTGG
CGCGGTATTATCCCGTGTTGACGCCGGGCAAGAGCAACTCGGTCGCCGCATACACTATTCTCAGAATGAC
TTGGTTGAGTACTCACCAGTCACAGAAAAGCATCTTACGGATGGCATGACAGTAAGAGAATTATGCAGTG
CTGCCATAACCATGAGTGATAACACTGCGGCCAACTTACTTCTGACAACGATCGGAGGACCGAAGGAGCT
AACCGCTTTTTTGCACAACATGGGGGATCATGTAACTCGCCTTGATCGTTGGGAACCGGAGCTGAATGAA
GCCATACCAAACGACGAGCGTGACACCACGATGCCTGCAGCAATGGCAACAACGTTGCGCAAACTATTAA
CTGGCGAACTACTTACTCTAGCTTCCCGGCAACAATTAATAGACTGGATGGAGGCGGATAAAGTTGCAGG
ACCACTTCTGCGCTCGGCCCTTCCGGCTGGCTGGTTTATTGCTGATAAATCTGGAGCCGGTGAGCGTGGG
TCTCGCGGTATCATTGCAGCACTGGGGCCAGATGGTAAGCCCTCCCGTATCGTAGTTATCTACACGACGG
GGAGTCAGGCAACTATGGATGAACGAAATAGACAGATCGCTGAGATAGGTGCCTCACTGATTAAGCATTG
GTAACTGTCAGACCAAGTTTACTCATATATACTTTAGATTGATTTAAAACTTCATTTTTAATTTAAAAGG
ATCTAGGTGAAGATCCTTTTTGATAATCTCATGACCAAAATCCCTTAACGTGAGTTTTCGTTCCACTGAG
CGTCAGACCCCGTAGAAAAGATCAAAGGATCTTCTTGAGATCCTTTTTTTCTGCGCGTAATCTGCTGCTT
GCAAACAAAAAAACCACCGCTACCAGCGGTGGTTTGTTTGCCGGATCAAGAGCTACCAACTCTTTTTCCG
AAGGTAACTGGCTTCAGCAGAGCGCAGATACCAAATACTGTCCTTCTAGTGTAGCCGTAGTTAGGCCACC
ACTTCAAGAACTCTGTAGCACCGCCTACATACCTCGCTCTGCTAATCCTGTTACCAGTGGCTGCTGCCAG
TGGCGATAAGTCGTGTCTTACCGGGTTGGACTCAAGACGATAGTTACCGGATAAGGCGCAGCGGTCGGGC
TGAACGGGGGGTTCGTGCACACAGCCCAGCTTGGAGCGAACGACCTACACCGAACTGAGATACCTACAGC
GTGAGCTATGAGAAAGCGCCACGCTTCCCGAAGGGAGAAAGGCGGACAGGTATCCGGTAAGCGGCAGGGT
CGGAACAGGAGAGCGCACGAGGGAGCTTCCAGGGGGAAACGCCTGGTATCTTTATAGTCCTGTCGGGTTT
CGCCACCTCTGACTTGAGCGTCGATTTTTGTGATGCTCGTCAGGGGGGCGGAGCCTATGGAAAAACGCCA
GCAACGCGGCCTTTTTACGGTTCCTGGCCTTTTGCTGGCCTTTTGCTCACATGTTCTTTCCTGCGTTATC
CCCTGATTCTGTGGATAACCGTATTACCGCCTTTGAGTGAGCTGATACCGCTCGCCGCAGCCGAACGACC
GAGCGCAGCGAGTCAGTGAGCGAGGAAGCGGAAGAGCGCCTGATGCGGTATTTTCTCCTTACGCATCTGT
GCGGTATTTCACACCGCAATGGTGCACTCTCAGTACAATCTGCTCTGATGCCGCATAGTTAAGCCAGTAT
ACACTCCGCTATCGCTACGTGACTGGGTCATGGCTGCGCCCCGACACCCGCCAACACCCGCTGACGCGCC
CTGACGGGCTTGTCTGCTCCCGGCATCCGCTTACAGACAAGCTGTGACCGTCTCCGGGAGCTGCATGTGT
CAGAGGTTTTCACCGTCATCACCGAAACGCGCGAGGCAGCTGCGGTAAAGCTCATCAGCGTGGTCGTGAA
GCGATTCACAGATGTCTGCCTGTTCATCCGCGTCCAGCTCGTTGAGTTTCTCCAGAAGCGTTAATGTCTG
GCTTCTGATAAAGCGGGCCATGTTAAGGGCGGTTTTTTCCTGTTTGGTCACTGATGCCTCCGTGTAAGGG
GGATTTCTGTTCATGGGGGTAATGATACCGATGAAACGAGAGAGGATGCTCACGATACGGGTTACTGATG
ATGAACATGCCCGGTTACTGGAACGTTGTGAGGGTAAACAACTGGCGGTATGGATGCGGCGGGACCAGAG
AAAAATCACTCAGGGTCAATGCCAGCGCTTCGTTAATACAGATGTAGGTGTTCCACAGGGTAGCCAGCAG
CATCCTGCGATGCAGATCCGGAACATAATGGTGCAGGGCGCTGACTTCCGCGTTTCCAGACTTTACGAAA
CACGGAAACCGAAGACCATTCATGTTGTTGCTCAGGTCGCAGACGTTTTGCAGCAGCAGTCGCTTCACGT
TCGCTCGCGTATCGGTGATTCATTCTGCTAACCAGTAAGGCAACCCCGCCAGCCTAGCCGGGTCCTCAAC
GACAGGAGCACGATCATGCGCACCCGTGGCCAGGACCCAACGCTGCCCGAGATGCGCCGCGTGCGGCTGC
TGGAGATGGCGGACGCGATGGATATGTTCTGCCAAGGGTTGGTTTGCGCATTCACAGTTCTCCGCAAGAA
TTGATTGGCTCCAATTCTTGGAGTGGTGAATCCGTTAGCGAGGTGCCGCCGGCTTCCATTCAGGTCGAGG
TGGCCCGGCTCCATGCACCGCGACGCAACGCGGGGAGGCAGACAAGGTATAGGGCGGCGCCTACAATCCA
TGCCAACCCGTTCCATGTGCTCGCCGAGGCGGCATAAATCGCCGTGACGATCAGCGGTCCAATGATCGAA
GTTAGGCTGGTAAGAGCCGCGAGCGATCCTTGAAGCTGTCCCTGATGGTCGTCATCTACCTGCCTGGACA
GCATGGCCTGCAACGCGGGCATCCCGATGCCGCCGGAAGCGAGAAGAATCATAATGGGGAAGGCCATCCA
GCCTCGCGTCGCGAACGCCAGCAAGACGTAGCCCAGCGCGTCGGCCGCCATGCCGGCGATAATGGCCTGC
TTCTCGCCGAAACGTTTGGTGGCGGGACCAGTGACGAAGGCTTGAGCGAGGGCGTGCAAGATTCCGAATA
CCGCAAGCGACAGGCCGATCATCGTCGCGCTCCAGCGAAAGCGGTCCTCGCCGAAAATGACCCAGAGCGC
TGCCGGCACCTGTCCTACGAGTTGCATGATAAAGAAGACAGTCATAAGTGCGGCGACGATAGTCATGCCC
CGCGCCCACCGGAAGGAGCTGACTGGGTTGAAGGCTCTCAAGGGCATCGGTCGACGCTCTCCCTTATGCG
ACTCCTGCATTAGGAAGCAGCCCAGTAGTAGGTTGAGGCCGTTGAGCACCGCCGCCGCAAGGAATGGTGC
ATGCAAGGAGATGGCGCCCAACAGTCCCCCGGCCACGGGGCCTGCCACCATACCCACGCCGAAACAAGCG
CTCATGAGCCCGAAGTGGCGAGCCCGATCTTCCCCATCGGTGATGTCGGCGATATAGGCGCCAGCAACCG
CACCTGTGGCGCCGGTGATGCCGGCCACGATGCGTCCGGCGTAGAGGATCGAGATCTCGATCCCGCGAAA
TTAATACGACTCACTATAGGGAGACCACAACGGTTTCCCTCTAGTGCCGGCTCCGGAGAGCTCTTTAATT
AAGCGGCCGCCCTGCAGGACTCGAGTTCTAGAAATAATTTTGTTTAACTTTAAGAAGGAGATATACATAT
GAAATCTTCTCACCATCACCATCACCATGAAAACCTGTACTTCCAATCCAATGCAACAGATGTAACGATT
AAAACGCTGGCCGCAGAGCGACAGACCTCCGTGGAACGCCTGGTACAGCAATTTGCTGATGCAGGTATCC
GGAAGTCTGCTGACGACTCTGTGTCTGCACAAGAGAAACAGACTTTGATTGACCACCTGAATCAGAAAAA
TTCAGGCCCGGACAAATTGACGCTGCAACGTAAAACACGCAGCACCCTTAACATTCCTGGTACCGGTGGA
AAAAGCAAATCGGTACAAATCGAAGTCCGCAAGAAACGCACCTTTGTGAAACGCGATCCGCAAGAGGCTG
AACGCCTTGCAGCGGAAGAGCAAGCGCAGCGTGAAGCGGAAGAGCAAGCCCGTCGTGAGGCAGAAGAATC
GGCTAAACGCGAGGCGCAACAAAAAGCTGAACGTGAGGCCGCAGAACAAGCTAAGCGTGAAGCTGCTGAA
CAAGCGAAACGTGAAGCTGCGGAAAAAGACAAAGTGAGCAATCAACAAGACGATATGACTAAAAACGCCC
AGGCTGAAAAAGCCCGCCGTGAGCAGGAAGCTGCAGAGCTCAAGCGTAAAGCTGAAGAAGAAGCGCGTCG
TAAACTCGAAGAAGAAGCACGTCGCGTTGCTGAAGAAGCACGTCGTATGGCGGAAGAAAACAAATGGACT
GATAACGCGGAACCGACTGAAGATTCCAGCGATTATCACGTCACTACTTCTCAACATGCTCGCCAGGCAG
AAGACGAAAGCGATCGTGAAGTCGAAGGCGGCCGTGGCCGTGGTCGTAACGCGAAAGCAGCGCGTCCGAA
GAAAGGCAACAAACACGCTGAATCAAAAGCTGATCGTGAAGAAGCACGCGCAGCAGTACGTGGCGGTAAA
GGCGGAAAACGTAAAGGTTCTTCGCTGCAGCAAGGCTTCCAGAAGCCTGCTCAGGCCGTTAACCGTGACG
TTGTGATCGGCGAAACTATCACCGTTGGCGAACTGGCGAACAAGATGGCGGTTAAAGGCTCTCAGGTCAT
CAAAGCGATGATGAAACTGGGCGCAATGGCAACCATCAACCAGGTTATCGATCAGGAAACCGCACAGCTG
GTTGCTGAAGAGATGGGCCATAAAGTTATCCTGCGTCGTGAAAACGAGCTGGAAGAGGCGGTAATGAGCG
ACCGTGACACGGGTGCTGCGGCTGAACCGCGCGCGCCGGTTGTGACCATCATGGGTCACGTTGACCACGG
TAAAACCTCTCTGCTGGACTACATTCGTTCAACGAAAGTGGCCTCTGGCGAAGCGGGCGGCATTACCCAG
CACATTGGTGCATACCACGTTGAAACTGAAAACGGCATGATCACCTTCCTGGACACCCCGGGGCACGCCG
CGTTTACTTCAATGCGTGCTCGTGGTGCGCAGGCAACGGACATCGTAGTCCTGGTTGTTGCTGCCGACGA
CGGTGTGATGCCGCAGACCATCGAAGCAATCCAGCACGCGAAAGCGGCGCAGGTACCGGTGGTGGTTGCA
GTGAACAAGATCGATAAACCAGAAGCTGATCCGGATCGCGTTAAGAACGAACTCTCCCAGTACGGCATCC
TGCCGGAAGAGTGGGGCGGTGAAAGCCAGTTCGTACACGTATCTGCGAAAGCGGGTACCGGTATCGATGA
ACTGCTGGACGCTATCCTGCTGCAGGCGGAAGTTCTGGAGCTGAAAGCGGTACGTAAAGGTATGGCGAGC
GGTGCGGTTATCGAATCCTTCCTCGATAAAGGTCGTGGTCCGGTTGCTACCGTTCTGGTACGTGAAGGTA
CTCTGCACAAGGGCGATATCGTTCTGTGTGGCTTCGAATACGGTCGTGTTCGTGCGATGCGTAACGAACT
GGGTCAGGAAGTGCTGGAAGCGGGTCCGTCCATTCCGGTGGAAATCCTCGGCCTGTCCGGCGTACCGGCT
GCGGGTGATGAAGTTACCGTTGTACGTGACGAGAAGAAAGCGCGTGAAGTTGCACTCTATCGTCAGGGTA
AATTCCGCGAAGTTAAACTGGCGCGTCAGCAGAAATCTAAACTCGAGAACATGTTCGCCAACATGACCGA
AGGCGAAGTTCACGAAGTGAATATCGTCCTGAAGGCAGACGTACAGGGTTCTGTCGAAGCGATCTCCGAC
TCCTTGCTGAAACTGTCTACTGACGAAGTTAAAGTGAAGATCATCGGTTCTGGCGTAGGTGGTATCACCG
AAACCGACGCCACCCTGGCTGCGGCGTCCAACGCCATCCTGGTTGGCTTTAACGTACGTGCTGATGCCTC
TGCACGTAAAGTGATTGAAGCGGAAAGCCTGGATCTGCGTTACTACTCCGTCATCTATAACCTGATTGAC
GAAGTGAAAGCGGCGATGAGCGGTATGCTGTCTCCGGAACTGAAACAGCAGATTATCGGTCTGGCGGAAG
TTCGTGACGTGTTCAAATCGCCGAAATTTGGTGCCATCGCAGGCTGTATGGTTACCGAAGGTGTGGTTAA
ACGTCACAACCCGATCCGCGTTCTGCGTGACAACGTGGTTATCTACGAAGGCGAGCTGGAGTCCCTGCGC
CGCTTCAAAGATGACGTTAACGAAGTCCGTAACGGTATGGAATGTGGTATCGGCGTTAAGAACTACAACG
ACGTCCGCACTGGCGATGTGATCGAAGTATTCGAAATCATCGAGATCCAACGTACCATTGCTTAATAACA
TTGGAAGTGGATAACGGATCCGCGATCGCGGCGCGCCACCTGGTGGCCGGCCGGTACCACGCGTGCGCGC
TGATCCGGCTGCTAACAAAGCCCGAAAGGAAGCTGAGTTGGCTGCTGCCACCGCTGAGCAATAACTAGCA
TAACCCCTTGGGGCCTCTAAACGGGTCTTGAGGGGTTTTTTGCTGAAAGGAGGAACTATATCCGGATATC
CACAGGACGGGTGTGGTCGCCATGATCGCGTAGTCGATAGTGGCTCCAAGTAGCGAAGCGAGCAGGACTG
GGCGGCGGCCAAAGCGGTCGGACAGTGCTCCGAGAACGGGTGCGCATAGAAATTGCATCAACGCATATAG
CGCTAGCAGCACGCCATAGTGACTGGCGATGCTGTCGGAATGGACGATATCCCGCAAGAGGCCCGGCAGT
ACCGGCATAACCAAGCCTATGCCTACAGCATCCAGGGTGACGGTGCCGAGGATGACGATGAGCGCATTGT
TAGATTTCATACACGGTGCCTGACTGCGTTAGCAATTTAACTGTGATAAACTACCGCATTAAAGCTTATC
GATGATAAGCTGTCAAACATGAGAATTCTTGAAGACGAAA
Features (pLannotate 1.2.2; 16 found; start..end, strand, type, name):
     89..193     +  promoter       AmpR promoter: bla
    194..1054    +  CDS            AmpR: β-lactamase; bla; confers resistance to ampicillin, carbenicillin, and related antibiotics
   1225..1813    +  rep_origin     ori: high-copy-number ColE1/pMB1/pBR322/pUC origin of replication
   1999..2138    -  misc_feature   bom: basis of mobility region from pBR322
   2240..2431    -  CDS            rop: Rop protein, which maintains plasmids at low copy number; rop
   2448..2828    +  CDS            YPB1_ECOLX: Protein predicted: Swiss-Prot protein existence level 4. From Escherichia coli.
   3070..3970    -  CDS            TcR (fragment): tetracycline efflux protein; tet; confers resistance to tetracycline
   3992..4010    +  promoter       T7 promoter: promoter for bacteriophage T7 RNA polymerase
   4099..4121    +  RBS            RBS: efficient ribosome binding site from bacteriophage T7 gene 10 (Olins and Rangwala, 1989)
   4141..4158    +  CDS            6xHis: 6xHis affinity tag
   4159..4175    +  CDS            TEV site (fragment): tobacco etch virus (TEV) protease recognition and cleavage site
   4186..6852    +  CDS            infB: IF2_ECOLI - Also known as gicD, ssyG. Experimental evidence at protein level: Swiss-Prot protein existence level 1. One of the essential components for the initiation of protein synthesis. May protect N-formylmethionyl-tRNA(fMet) from spontaneous hydrolysis. Promotes N-formylmethionyl-tRNA(fMet) binding to the 30S pre-initiation complex (PIC) (PubMed:1764105, PubMed:20224578). Also involved in the hydrolysis of GTP during the formation of the 70S ribosomal complex. Upon addition of the 50S ribosomal subunit, IF-1, IF-2 and IF-3 are released leaving the mature 70S translation initiation complex
   6938..6987    +  CDS            SET1 (fragment): solubility-enhancement tag derived from T7 phage gene 10B
   6995..7042    +  terminator     T7 terminator: transcription terminator for bacteriophage T7 RNA polymerase
   7068..7360    -  CDS            TcR (fragment): tetracycline efflux protein; tet; confers resistance to tetracycline
   7408..7436    -  promoter       tet promoter: E. coli promoter for tetracycline efflux protein gene
