[The description below was written by a language model from this plasmid's Addgene catalogue record and pLannotate feature annotations shown in this document.]
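Description:
pEcH6IF2 is a 7,460-nt bacterial expression plasmid built on the 2BT backbone, a pBR322/pET-style vector designed for ligation-independent cloning, and it directs production of His-tagged translation initiation factor 2 (IF2, the infB gene product) from Escherichia coli. It is maintained through a ColE1/pMB1-family origin and selected with ampicillin via the bla β-lactamase gene and its own promoter. The catalogue lists it as high copy, although the annotated backbone also carries the rop gene, which normally moderates copy number, and the pBR322 bom mobilisation region. The tetracycline resistance gene appears only as two separated fragments, with its tet promoter flanking the expression cassette. This indicates the cassette interrupts that gene, so tetracycline selection should not be expected to work.

The expression cassette runs from a T7 promoter through the strong phage T7 gene 10 ribosome binding site into an N-terminal hexahistidine tag. A TEV protease recognition site (annotated as a partial match) follows the tag, and then comes the full infB coding sequence, ending at a T7 terminator. Transcription therefore depends on T7 RNA polymerase supplied by the host; no lac operator or lacI gene is annotated in the feature table. A short fragment matching a T7 gene 10B-derived solubility tag lies between the insert and the terminator and is most likely residual vector sequence rather than part of the fusion protein.

The design suits overexpression of IF2 and its purification by immobilised metal affinity chromatography, with the tag potentially removable by TEV cleavage. Purified IF2 promotes binding of initiator fMet-tRNA to the 30S pre-initiation complex and takes part in GTP hydrolysis during 70S complex formation. The record does not specify a downstream application beyond expression of the protein.
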