Addgene plasmid #177603: pEcH6IF2
Purpose: Expresses His tagged IF2 in Escherichia coli cells
Depositing lab: Kambiz Hamadani. Depositing organization: California State University, San Marcos.
Backbone
  Vector backbone: 2BT
  Vector type: Bacterial Expression
Growth in bacteria
  Bacterial resistance: Ampicillin, 100 μg/mL
  Growth temperature: 37°C
  Growth strain: DH5alpha
  Copy number: High Copy
Gene/Insert
  Gene/Insert name: Initiation Factor 2
  Species: Escherichia coli
  Entrez Gene: infB (a.k.a. b3168, ECK3157, ssyG)
  Tag / fusion protein: Hexahistidine (N terminal on backbone)
  Cloning method: Ligation Independent Cloning
Terms and licenses: Academic/Nonprofit Terms; Industry Terms: Not Available to Industry
How to cite: pEcH6IF2 was a gift from Kambiz Hamadani (Addgene plasmid # 177603 ; http://n2t.net/addgene:177603 ; RRID:Addgene_177603)
