>Addgene plasmid #177603 | pEcH6IF2 | depositor partial sequence | sequence record 344507 | E. coli Initiation Factor 2 cDNA insert
ATGACAGATGTAACGATTAAAACGCTGGCCGCAGAGCGACAGACCTCCGTGGAACGCCTGGTACAGCAAT
TTGCTGATGCAGGTATCCGGAAGTCTGCTGACGACTCTGTGTCTGCACAAGAGAAACAGACTTTGATTGA
CCACCTGAATCAGAAAAATTCAGGCCCGGACAAATTGACGCTGCAACGTAAAACACGCAGCACCCTTAAC
ATTCCTGGTACCGGTGGAAAAAGCAAATCGGTACAAATCGAAGTCCGCAAGAAACGCACCTTTGTGAAAC
GCGATCCGCAAGAGGCTGAACGCCTTGCAGCGGAAGAGCAAGCGCAGCGTGAAGCGGAAGAGCAAGCCCG
TCGTGAGGCAGAAGAATCGGCTAAACGCGAGGCGCAACAAAAAGCTGAACGTGAGGCCGCAGAACAAGCT
AAGCGTGAAGCTGCTGAACAAGCGAAACGTGAAGCTGCGGAAAAAGACAAAGTGAGCAATCAACAAGACG
ATATGACTAAAAACGCCCAGGCTGAAAAAGCCCGCCGTGAGCAGGAAGCTGCAGAGCTCAAGCGTAAAGC
TGAAGAAGAAGCGCGTCGTAAACTCGAAGAAGAAGCACGTCGCGTTGCTGAAGAAGCACGTCGTATGGCG
GAAGAAAACAAATGGACTGATAACGCGGAACCGACTGAAGATTCCAGCGATTATCACGTCACTACTTCTC
AACATGCTCGCCAGGCAGAAGACGAAAGCGATCGTGAAGTCGAAGGCGGCCGTGGCCGTGGTCGTAACGC
GAAAGCAGCGCGTCCGAAGAAAGGCAACAAACACGCTGAATCAAAAGCTGATCGTGAAGAAGCACGCGCA
GCAGTACGTGGCGGTAAAGGCGGAAAACGTAAAGGTTCTTCGCTGCAGCAAGGCTTCCAGAAGCCTGCTC
AGGCCGTTAACCGTGACGTTGTGATCGGCGAAACTATCACCGTTGGCGAACTGGCGAACAAGATGGCGGT
TAAAGGCTCTCAGGTCATCAAAGCGATGATGAAACTGGGCGCAATGGCAACCATCAACCAGGTTATCGAT
CAGGAAACCGCACAGCTGGTTGCTGAAGAGATGGGCCATAAAGTTATCCTGCGTCGTGAAAACGAGCTGG
AAGAGGCGGTAATGAGCGACCGTGACACGGGTGCTGCGGCTGAACCGCGCGCGCCGGTTGTGACCATCAT
GGGTCACGTTGACCACGGTAAAACCTCTCTGCTGGACTACATTCGTTCAACGAAAGTGGCCTCTGGCGAA
GCGGGCGGCATTACCCAGCACATTGGTGCATACCACGTTGAAACTGAAAACGGCATGATCACCTTCCTGG
ACACCCCGGGGCACGCCGCGTTTACTTCAATGCGTGCTCGTGGTGCGCAGGCAACGGACATCGTAGTCCT
GGTTGTTGCTGCCGACGACGGTGTGATGCCGCAGACCATCGAAGCAATCCAGCACGCGAAAGCGGCGCAG
GTACCGGTGGTGGTTGCAGTGAACAAGATCGATAAACCAGAAGCTGATCCGGATCGCGTTAAGAACGAAC
TCTCCCAGTACGGCATCCTGCCGGAAGAGTGGGGCGGTGAAAGCCAGTTCGTACACGTATCTGCGAAAGC
GGGTACCGGTATCGATGAACTGCTGGACGCTATCCTGCTGCAGGCGGAAGTTCTGGAGCTGAAAGCGGTA
CGTAAAGGTATGGCGAGCGGTGCGGTTATCGAATCCTTCCTCGATAAAGGTCGTGGTCCGGTTGCTACCG
TTCTGGTACGTGAAGGTACTCTGCACAAGGGCGATATCGTTCTGTGTGGCTTCGAATACGGTCGTGTTCG
TGCGATGCGTAACGAACTGGGTCAGGAAGTGCTGGAAGCGGGTCCGTCCATTCCGGTGGAAATCCTCGGC
CTGTCCGGCGTACCGGCTGCGGGTGATGAAGTTACCGTTGTACGTGACGAGAAGAAAGCGCGTGAAGTTG
CACTCTATCGTCAGGGTAAATTCCGCGAAGTTAAACTGGCGCGTCAGCAGAAATCTAAACTCGAGAACAT
GTTCGCCAACATGACCGAAGGCGAAGTTCACGAAGTGAATATCGTCCTGAAGGCAGACGTACAGGGTTCT
GTCGAAGCGATCTCCGACTCCTTGCTGAAACTGTCTACTGACGAAGTTAAAGTGAAGATCATCGGTTCTG
GCGTAGGTGGTATCACCGAAACCGACGCCACCCTGGCTGCGGCGTCCAACGCCATCCTGGTTGGCTTTAA
CGTACGTGCTGATGCCTCTGCACGTAAAGTGATTGAAGCGGAAAGCCTGGATCTGCGTTACTACTCCGTC
ATCTATAACCTGATTGACGAAGTGAAAGCGGCGATGAGCGGTATGCTGTCTCCGGAACTGAAACAGCAGA
TTATCGGTCTGGCGGAAGTTCGTGACGTGTTCAAATCGCCGAAATTTGGTGCCATCGCAGGCTGTATGGT
TACCGAAGGTGTGGTTAAACGTCACAACCCGATCCGCGTTCTGCGTGACAACGTGGTTATCTACGAAGGC
GAGCTGGAGTCCCTGCGCCGCTTCAAAGATGACGTTAACGAAGTCCGTAACGGTATGGAATGTGGTATCG
GCGTTAAGAACTACAACGACGTCCGCACTGGCGATGTGATCGAAGTATTCGAAATCATCGAGATCCAACG
TACCATTGCTTAA
